Addgene plasmid #207088: Halo-DNAPKcs HRD
Purpose: Homologous recombination donor for insertion of a HaloTag at the N-terminus of the endogenous DNA-PKcs locus.
Depositing lab: Jens Schmidt. Publication: Systematic analysis of the molecular and biophysical properties of key DNA damage response factors. Heyza JR, Mikhova M, Bahl A, Broadbent DG, Schmidt JC. Elife. 2023 Jun 21;12:e87086. doi: 10.7554/eLife.87086. PubMed 37341699.
Backbone
  Vector backbone: pFastBac dual
  Backbone size w/o insert (bp): 5500
  Total vector size (bp): 9000
  Vector type: Mammalian Expression
  Selectable markers: Puromycin
Growth in bacteria
  Bacterial resistance: Ampicillin, 100 μg/mL
  Growth temperature: 37°C
  Growth strain: DH5alpha
  Copy number: High Copy
Gene/Insert
  Gene/Insert name: HaloTag with internal PuroR cassette flanked by human DNAPKcs locus sequences
  Species: H. sapiens (human), Synthetic
  Promoter: Endogenous
  Tag / fusion protein: HaloTag (N terminal on insert)
  Cloning method: Gibson Cloning
  Sequencing primers: 5′ GCTTTAAAAAACCTCCCACACCTC; 3′ AAA CCA CAA CTA GAA TGC AGT GA
Terms and licenses: Academic/Nonprofit Terms; Industry Terms: Not Available to Industry
How to cite: Halo-DNAPKcs HRD was a gift from Jens Schmidt (Addgene plasmid # 207088 ; http://n2t.net/addgene:207088 ; RRID:Addgene_207088)
