[The description below was written by a language model from this plasmid's Addgene catalogue record and pLannotate feature annotations shown in this document.]
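Description:
Halo-DNAPKcs HRD is a homologous recombination donor plasmid used to knock a HaloTag into the N-terminus of the endogenous human DNA-PKcs locus by genome editing in mammalian cells. It is built by Gibson assembly in a pFastBac Dual backbone, which serves here simply as a bacterial carrier. The baculovirus-related parts of that backbone (polyhedrin and p10 promoters, Tn7L/Tn7R transposition ends, a gentamicin resistance gene, HSV TK and SV40 poly(A) signals) are still annotated but are not relevant to the stated purpose. Propagation in E. coli relies on a high-copy ColE1/pUC-type origin and ampicillin resistance, and an f1 origin is also present. The sequenced record is about 8.7 kb, close to the catalogued size of about 9 kb.

The payload sits between unannotated stretches that presumably correspond to the human DNA-PKcs locus homology arms described in the record; a few short fragment hits in these regions (SV40 large T, Ad5 packaging signal, C16orf89) are likely spurious matches. In order, the cassette contains a 3xFLAG epitope, a loxP-flanked selection unit in reverse orientation (SV40 promoter, puromycin N-acetyltransferase, synthetic poly(A) signal), then the HaloTag coding sequence followed by a TEV protease site. No exogenous promoter drives the tag, since the fusion is expressed from the endogenous promoter after integration. Puromycin allows enrichment of edited cells, and Cre recombination between the loxP sites can then excise the marker, which should restore a continuous 3xFLAG-HaloTag-TEV reading frame fused to DNA-PKcs. The resulting protein can be covalently labelled with chloroalkane ligands, supporting imaging and biophysical study of this DNA damage response factor at native expression levels.
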