Features (pLannotate 1.2.2; 26 found; start..end, strand, type, name):
      2..456     +  rep_origin     f1 ori (sequence partly withheld): f1 bacteriophage origin of replication; arrow indicates direction of (+) strand synthesis
    482..586     +  promoter       AmpR promoter: bla
    587..1447    +  CDS            AmpR: β-lactamase; bla; confers resistance to ampicillin, carbenicillin, and related antibiotics
   1618..2206    +  rep_origin     ori: high-copy-number ColE1/pMB1/pBR322/pUC origin of replication
   2392..2443    -  misc_feature   bom (fragment): basis of mobility region from pBR322
   2511..2735    -  mobile_element Tn7R: mini-Tn7 element (right end of the Tn7 transposon) Tn7
   2802..3335    -  CDS            GmR: gentamycin acetyltransferase; aacC1; confers resistance to gentamycin
   3524..3552    -  promoter       Pc promoter: intI1 (promoter lies within the coding sequence); class 1 integron promoter
   3530..3889    -  CDS            YPR2_ECOLX (fragment): Protein predicted: Swiss-Prot protein existence level 4. From Escherichia coli.
   4060..4108    -  polyA_signal   HSV TK poly(A) signal: herpes simplex virus thymidine kinase polyadenylation signal (Cole and Stacy, 1985)
   4244..4353    -  promoter       p10 promoter: baculovirus promoter for expression in insect cells
   4377..4468    +  promoter       polyhedrin promoter: polh from Autographa californica; promoter for the baculovirus polyhedrin gene
   4621..4704    +  CDS            large T antigen (fragment): large T antigen from SV40 (simian virus 40)
   4829..4845    +  misc_signal    Ad5 Ψ (fragment): packaging signal for adenovirus serotype 5
   5429..5494    +  CDS            3xFLAG: three tandem FLAG® epitope tags, followed by an enterokinase cleavage site
   5495..5528    -  protein_bind   loxP: Cre-mediated recombination occurs in the 8-bp core sequence (GCATACAT). Cre recombinase
   5535..5583    -  polyA_signal   poly(A) signal: synthetic polyadenylation signal
   5584..6183    -  CDS            PuroR: puromycin N-acetyltransferase; pac from Streptomyces alboniger; confers resistance to puromycin
   6190..6506    -  promoter       SV40 promoter: SV40 enhancer and early promoter
   6513..6546    -  protein_bind   loxP: Cre-mediated recombination occurs in the 8-bp core sequence (GCATACAT). Cre recombinase
   6555..7445    +  CDS            HaloTag®: modified bacterial dehalogenase that forms covalent bonds with chloroalkane derivatives
   7458..7478    +  CDS            TEV site: tobacco etch virus (TEV) protease recognition and cleavage site
   7957..8178    +  CDS            C16orf89 (fragment): CP089_HUMAN - Experimental evidence at protein level: Swiss-Prot protein existence level 1. From Homo sapiens (Human).
   8183..8317    +  polyA_signal   SV40 poly(A) signal: SV40 polyadenylation signal
   8346..8511    -  mobile_element Tn7L: mini-Tn7 element (left end of the Tn7 transposon) Tn7
   8674..8690    +  CDS            lacZα (fragment): LacZα fragment of β-galactosidase; lacZ fragment
>Addgene plasmid #207088 | Halo-DNAPKcs HRD | addgene full sequence | sequence record 470417 | Addgene NGS Result
G
[124 nt withheld, positions 2-125]
C
[91 nt withheld, positions 127-217]
A
[49 nt withheld, positions 219-267]
CCTTTGACGTTGGAGTCCACGTTCTT
[37 nt withheld, positions 294-330]
ACCCTATCTCGGTCTATTCTTTTGATTTATAAGGGATTTTGCCGATTTCGGCCTATTGGTTAAAAAATGA
GCTGATTTAACAAAAATTTAACGCGAATTTTAACAAAATATTAACGCTTACAATTTAGGTGGCACTTTTC
GGGGAAATGTGCGCGGAACCCCTATTTGTTTATTTTTCTAAATACATTCAAATATGTATCCGCTCATGAG
ACAATAACCCTGATAAATGCTTCAATAATATTGAAAAAGGAAGAGTATGAGTATTCAACATTTCCGTGTC
GCCCTTATTCCCTTTTTTGCGGCATTTTGCCTTCCTGTTTTTGCTCACCCAGAAACGCTGGTGAAAGTAA
AAGATGCTGAAGATCAGTTGGGTGCACGAGTGGGTTACATCGAACTGGATCTCAACAGCGGTAAGATCCT
TGAGAGTTTTCGCCCCGAAGAACGTTTTCCAATGATGAGCACTTTTAAAGTTCTGCTATGTGGCGCGGTA
TTATCCCGTATTGACGCCGGGCAAGAGCAACTCGGTCGCCGCATACACTATTCTCAGAATGACTTGGTTG
AGTACTCACCAGTCACAGAAAAGCATCTTACGGATGGCATGACAGTAAGAGAATTATGCAGTGCTGCCAT
AACCATGAGTGATAACACTGCGGCCAACTTACTTCTGACAACGATCGGAGGACCGAAGGAGCTAACCGCT
TTTTTGCACAACATGGGGGATCATGTAACTCGCCTTGATCGTTGGGAACCGGAGCTGAATGAAGCCATAC
CAAACGACGAGCGTGACACCACGATGCCTGTAGCAATGGCAACAACGTTGCGCAAACTATTAACTGGCGA
ACTACTTACTCTAGCTTCCCGGCAACAATTAATAGACTGGATGGAGGCGGATAAAGTTGCAGGACCACTT
CTGCGCTCGGCCCTTCCGGCTGGCTGGTTTATTGCTGATAAATCTGGAGCCGGTGAGCGTGGGTCTCGCG
GTATCATTGCAGCACTGGGGCCAGATGGTAAGCCCTCCCGTATCGTAGTTATCTACACGACGGGGAGTCA
GGCAACTATGGATGAACGAAATAGACAGATCGCTGAGATAGGTGCCTCACTGATTAAGCATTGGTAACTG
TCAGACCAAGTTTACTCATATATACTTTAGATTGATTTAAAACTTCATTTTTAATTTAAAAGGATCTAGG
TGAAGATCCTTTTTGATAATCTCATGACCAAAATCCCTTAACGTGAGTTTTCGTTCCACTGAGCGTCAGA
CCCCGTAGAAAAGATCAAAGGATCTTCTTGAGATCCTTTTTTTCTGCGCGTAATCTGCTGCTTGCAAACA
AAAAAACCACCGCTACCAGCGGTGGTTTGTTTGCCGGATCAAGAGCTACCAACTCTTTTTCCGAAGGTAA
CTGGCTTCAGCAGAGCGCAGATACCAAATACTGTTCTTCTAGTGTAGCCGTAGTTAGGCCACCACTTCAA
GAACTCTGTAGCACCGCCTACATACCTCGCTCTGCTAATCCTGTTACCAGTGGCTGCTGCCAGTGGCGAT
AAGTCGTGTCTTACCGGGTTGGACTCAAGACGATAGTTACCGGATAAGGCGCAGCGGTCGGGCTGAACGG
GGGGTTCGTGCACACAGCCCAGCTTGGAGCGAACGACCTACACCGAACTGAGATACCTACAGCGTGAGCT
ATGAGAAAGCGCCACGCTTCCCGAAGGGAGAAAGGCGGACAGGTATCCGGTAAGCGGCAGGGTCGGAACA
GGAGAGCGCACGAGGGAGCTTCCAGGGGGAAACGCCTGGTATCTTTATAGTCCTGTCGGGTTTCGCCACC
TCTGACTTGAGCGTCGATTTTTGTGATGCTCGTCAGGGGGGCGGAGCCTATGGAAAAACGCCAGCAACGC
GGCCTTTTTACGGTTCCTGGCCTTTTGCTGGCCTTTTGCTCACATGTTCTTTCCTGCGTTATCCCCTGAT
TCTGTGGATAACCGTATTACCGCCTTTGAGTGAGCTGATACCGCTCGCCGCAGCCGAACGACCGAGCGCA
GCGAGTCAGTGAGCGAGGAAGCGGAAGAGCGCCTGATGCGGTATTTTCTCCTTACGCATCTGTGCGGTAT
TTCACACCGCATAGACCAGCCGCGTAACCTGGCAAAATCGGTTACGGTTGAGTAATAAATGGATGCCCTG
CGTAAGCGGGTGTGGGCGGACAATAAAGTCTTAAACTGAACAAAATAGATCTAAACTATGACAATAAAGT
CTTAAACTAGACAGAATAGTTGTAAACTGAAATCAGTCCAGTTATGCTGTGAAAAAGCATACTGGACTTT
TGTTATGGCTAAAGCAAACTCTTCATTTTCTGAAGTGCAAATTGCCCGTCGTATTAAAGAGGGGCGTGGC
CAAGGGCATGGTAAAGACTATATTCGCGGCGTTGTGACAATTTACCGAACAACTCCGCGGCCGGGAAGCC
GATCTCGGCTTGAACGAATTGTTAGGTGGCGGTACTTGGGTCGATATCAAAGTGCATCACTTCTTCCCGT
ATGCCCAACTTTGTATAGAGAGCCACTGCGGGATCGTCACCGTAATCTGCTTGCACGTAGATCACATAAG
CACCAAGCGCGTTGGCCTCATGCTTGAGGAGATTGATGAGCGCGGTGGCAATGCCCTGCCTCCGGTGCTC
GCCGGAGACTGCGAGATCATAGATATAGATCTCACTACGCGGCTGCTCAAACTTGGGCAGAACGTAAGCC
GCGAGAGCGCCAACAACCGCTTCTTGGTCGAAGGCAGCAAGCGCGATGAATGTCTTACTACGGAGCAAGT
TCCCGAGGTAATCGGAGTCCGGCTGATGTTGGGAGTAGGTGGCTACGTCTCCGAACTCACGACCGAAAAG
ATCAAGAGCAGCCCGCATGGATTTGACTTGGTCAGGGCCGAGCCTACATGTGCGAATGATGCCCATACTT
GAGCCACCTAACTTTGTTTTAGGGCGACTGCCCTGCTGCGTAACATCGTTGCTGCTGCGTAACATCGTTG
CTGCTCCATAACATCAAACATCGACCCACGGCGTAACGCGCTTGCTGCTTGGATGCCCGAGGCATAGACT
GTACAAAAAAACAGTCATAACAAGCCATGAAAACCGCCACTGCGCCGTTACCACCGCTGCGTTCGGTCAA
GGTTCTGGACCAGTTGCGTGAGCGCATACGCTACTTGCATTACAGTTTACGAACCGAACAGGCTTATGTC
AACTGGGTTCGTGCCTTCATCCGTTTCCACGGTGTGCGTCACCCGGCAACCTTGGGCAGCAGCGAAGTCG
AGGCATTTCTGTCCTGGCTGGCGAACGAGCGCAAGGTTTCGGTCTCCACGCATCGTCAGGCATTGGCGGC
CTTGCTGTTCTTCTACGGCAAGGTGCTGTGCACGGATCTGCCCTTGCTTCAGGAGATCGGTAGACCTCGG
CCGTCGCGGCGCTTGCCGGTGGTGCTGACCCCGGATGAAGTGGTTCGCATCCTCGGTTTTCTGGAAGGCG
AGCATCGTTTGTTCGCCCAGGACTCTAGCTATAGTTCTAGTGGTTGGCTACGTACCCGTAGTGGCTATGG
CAGGGCTTGCCGCCCCGACGTTGGCTGCGAGCCCTGGGCCTTCACCCGAACTTGGGGGTTGGGGTGGGGA
AAAGGAAGAAACGCGGGCGTATTGGTCCCAATGGGGTCTCGGTGGGGTATCGACAGAGTGCCAGCCCTGG
GACCGAACCCCGCGTTTATGAACAAACGACCCAACACCCGTGCGTTTTATTCTGTCTTTTTATTGCCGTC
ATAGCGCGGGTTCCTTCCGGTATTGTCTCCTTCCGTGTTTCAGTTAGCCTCCCCCATCTCCCGGTACCGC
ATGCTATGCATCAGCTGCTAGCACCATGGCTCGAGATCCCGGGTGATCAAGTCTTCGTCGAGTGATTGTA
AATAAAATGTAATTTACAGTATAGTATTTTAATTAATATACAAATGATTTGATAATAATTCTTATTTAAC
TATAATATATTGTGTTGGGTTGAATTAAAGGTCCGTATACTCCGGAATATTAATAGATCATGGAGATAAT
TAAAATGATAACCATCTCGCAAATAAATAAGTATTTTACTGTTTTCGTAACAGTTTTGTAATAAAAAAAC
CTATAAATATTCCGGATTATTCATACCGTCCCACCATCGGGCGCGGATCCCGGTCCGAAGCGCGCGGAAT
TCAAAGGCCTACGTCGACGAGCTCACTAGTCGCGGCCGCTTTCGAATCTAGAGCCTGCAGTCTCGACAAG
CTTGTCGAGAAGTACTAGAGGATCATAATCAGCCATACCACATTTGTAGAGGTTTTACTTGCTTTAAAAA
ACCTCCCACACCTCCCCCTGAACCTGAAACATAAAATGAATGCAATTGTTGTTGTTGGGGGGGACAGTGC
CGCTTCTTTCAGCGCCCGTGCGTAAACCAGAAGTAGGCCTCGCTCGGCCCCCCTTGGTCCAGATGGTCTG
ACCCCCTGCGCGGCAGCGTTTTCGCGGGAAAACTGGGTCCGACAGCACCAGCTCTCGGGGTGTGTTCCTC
TAGCGTTGGCTAGGGAGCGTGTGCTTCTTTATCCCTTAGGCGTTTTTGGTTAATAAGGACATTACAGATG
CATTTCTCACTTAAAGATTTTTTTTATTAAAAAAAATTAAGGACGGGAGGTGGTGGGGATGGTCTCATTA
TGTTGCCCAGACTGGTCTCGAACTCCTGCGATCCCCCCGCCTCAGCTTCCTAAAGTGTTGGGACTGCAGG
CGGGCATCACCGCCCCCGACCGCGTTTGTCGTTTTTTATCGAGGAACAAACTTGGAACTCTTGACCTAGG
CCCCTCGCTTGTTTTATCTGCCTCTGGTATTTATTTAGCCAAGTCCAACACCAAGTAGCCACCCAAACTA
CCTCCGCAGGTCAGACGTTTTTCCTTAGGTTTCCATGTTGATTCGGGCCAAAGAGGCGCGCTTACTGGCC
AGGCCTTCCCGCAGGGGTCCCCGGGAAAGTTCCTGCCGCCGCGCCCCGCAGCCCCGCCTCCGCGCGTAGG
GGCATTTCCGGGTCCGGGCCGAGCGGGCGCACGCGCGGGAGCGGGACTCGGCGGCATGGACTACAAAGAC
CATGACGGTGATTATAAAGATCATGATATCGATTACAAGGATGACGATGACAAGATAACTTCGTATAATG
TATGCTATACGAAGTTATAAGCTTCACACAAAAAACCAACACACAGATGTAATGAAAATAAAGATATTTT
ATTTCAGGCACCGGGCTTGCGGGTCATGCACCAGGTGCGCGGTCCTTCGGGCACCTCGACGTCGGCGGTG
ACGGTGAAGCCGAGCCGCTCGTAGAAGGGGAGGTTGCGGGGCGCGGAGGTCTCCAGGAAGGCGGGCACCC
CGGCGCGCTCGGCCGCCTCCACTCCGGGGAGCACGACGGCGCTGCCCAGACCCTTGCCCTGGTGGTCGGG
CGAGACGCCGACGGTGGCCAGGAACCACGCGGGCTCCTTGGGCCGGTGCGGCGCCAGGAGGCCTTCCATC
TGTTGCTGCGCGGCCAGCCGGGAACCGCTCAACTCGGCCATGCGCGGGCCGATCTCGGCGAACACCGCCC
CCGCTTCGACGCTCTCCGGCGTGGTCCAGACCGCCACCGCGGCGCCGTCGTCCGCGACCCACACCTTGCC
GATGTCGAGCCCGACGCGCGTGAGGAAGAGTTCTTGCAGCTCGGTGACCCGCTCGATGTGGCGGTCCGGA
TCGACGGTGTGGCGCGTGGCGGGGTAGTCGGCGAACGCGGCGGCGAGGGTGCGTACGGCCCTGGGGACGT
CGTCGCGGGTGGCGAGGCGCACCGTGGGCTTGTACTCGGTCATGAGCTTTTTGCAAAAGCCTAGGCCTCC
AAAAAAGCCTCCTCACTACTTCTGGAATAGCTCAGAGGCCGAGGCGGCCTCGGCCTCTGCATAAATAAAA
AAAATTAGTCAGCCATGGGGCGGAGAATGGGCGGAACTGGGCGGAGTTAGGGGCGGGATGGGCGGAGTTA
GGGGCGGGACTATGGTTGCTGACTAATTGAGATGCATGCTTTGCATACTTCTGCCTGCTGGGGAGCCTGG
GGACTTTCCACACCTGGTTGCTGACTAATTGAGATGCATGCTTTGCATACTTCTGCCTGCTGGGGAGCCT
GGGGACTTTCCACACCGGATCCATAACTTCGTATAATGTATGCTATACGAAGTTATCCGGTACCATGGCA
GAAATCGGTACTGGCTTTCCATTCGACCCCCATTATGTGGAAGTCCTGGGCGAGCGCATGCACTACGTCG
ATGTTGGTCCGCGCGATGGCACCCCTGTGCTGTTCCTGCACGGTAACCCGACCTCCTCCTACGTGTGGCG
CAACATCATCCCGCATGTTGCACCGACCCATCGCTGCATTGCTCCAGACCTGATCGGTATGGGCAAATCC
GACAAACCAGACCTGGGTTATTTCTTCGACGACCACGTCCGCTTCATGGATGCCTTCATCGAAGCCCTGG
GTCTGGAAGAGGTCGTCCTGGTCATTCACGACTGGGGCTCCGCTCTGGGTTTCCACTGGGCCAAGCGCAA
TCCAGAGCGCGTCAAAGGTATTGCATTTATGGAGTTCATCCGCCCTATCCCGACCTGGGACGAATGGCCA
GAATTTGCCCGCGAGACCTTCCAGGCCTTCCGCACCACCGACGTCGGCCGCAAGCTGATCATCGATCAGA
ACGTTTTTATCGAGGGTACGCTGCCGATGGGTGTCGTCCGCCCGCTGACTGAAGTCGAGATGGACCATTA
CCGCGAGCCGTTCCTGAATCCTGTTGACCGCGAGCCACTGTGGCGCTTCCCAAACGAGCTGCCAATCGCC
GGTGAGCCAGCGAACATCGTCGCGCTGGTCGAAGAATACATGGACTGGCTGCACCAGTCCCCTGTCCCGA
AGCTGCTGTTCTGGGGCACCCCAGGCGTTCTGATCCCACCGGCCGAAGCCGCTCGCCTGGCCAAAAGCCT
GCCTAACTGCAAGGCTGTGGACATCGGCCCGGGTCTGAATCTGCTGCAAGAAGACAACCCGGACCTGATC
GGCAGCGAGATCGCGCGCTGGCTGTCGACGCTCGAGATTTCCGGCGAGCCAACCACTGAGGATCTGTACT
TTCAGAGCGATAACGCGATCGCTTCCGGTACCATGGCGGGCTCCGGAGCCGGTGTGCGTTGCTCCCTGCT
GCGGCTGCAGGAGACCTTGTCCGCTGCGGACCGCTGCGGTGCTGCCCTGGCCGGTCATCAACTGATCCGC
GGCCTGGGGCAGGAATGCGTCCTGAGCAGCAGCCCCGCGGTGCTGGGTGGGTACCGGCCCGAGCTGGGCC
GCGGGTGGGTCCTGGCTTCCCGAGTCGTTCTGGAGCCGGGCAGCCCGGCGCTTCTCTGTGTTTAGATGAC
GGTATTTTGAAGTACAGCAATTAGATTCTTGGGGGAATTTCTGTGTATGTGTATAAAGGGATTTGTCATA
CTGCTTTTTACCCCCTAGTATTAGAGGAAAGATATTTTAAAGCCAAAGTTGGTGAAAACGACCCCTAATA
TGGCAATCATTGCTATGCAGAGTGGGGGGCAGGGCAAGAGAAATAATTTTTTTTTTTTTTGAGACGGAGT
CTCGCTCTGTCGCCCAGGCTGGAGTGAAGTGGCGCGATCTCGGCTCACTGCAACCTCCGCCTCCCGGGTT
CAAGCTATTCTCCTGCCTCAGCCCCCCGAGTAGCTGGGATTACAGGCGCGCGCCACCACGCCCGGCTAAT
TTTTTTGTATTTTTAGTAGAGATGGGGTTTCACCATGTTGGTCAGGCTGGTCTCGAACTCCTGACCTCGT
GATCCCCCCGCCAACTTGTTTATTGCAGCTTATAATGGTTACAAATAAAGCAATAGCATCACAAATTTCA
CAAATAAAGCATTTTTTTCACTGCATTCTAGTTGTGGTTTGTCCAAACTCATCAATGTATCTTATCATGT
CTGGATCTGATCACTGCTTGAGCCTAGGAGATCCGAACCAGATAAGTGAAATCTAGTTCCAAACTATTTT
GTCATTTTTAATTTTCGTATTAGCTTACGACGCTACACCCAGTTCCCATCTATTTTGTCACTCTTCCCTA
AATAATCCTTAAAAACTCCATTTCCACCCCTCCCAGTTCCCAACTATTTTGTCCGCCCACAGCGGGGCAT
TTTTCTTCCTGTTATGTTTTTAATCAAACATCCTGCCAACTCCATGTGACAAACCGTCATCTTCGGCTAC
TTTTTCTCTGTCACAGAATGAAAATTTTTCTGTCATCTCTTCGTTATTAATGTTTGTAATTGACTGAATA
TCAACGCTTATTTGCAGCCTGAATGGCGAATGG
